Addgene plasmid #42686: TAL3223
Depositing lab: Keith Joung. Depositing organization: Massachusetts General Hospital. Publication: Targeted gene disruption in somatic zebrafish cells using engineered TALENs. Sander JD, Cade L, Khayter C, Reyon D, Peterson RT, Joung JK, Yeh JR. Nat Biotechnol. 2011 Aug 5;29(8):697-8. doi: 10.1038/nbt.1934. PubMed 21822241.
Backbone
  Vector backbone: JDS78
  Backbone manufacturer: Addgene plasmid #32290
  Backbone size w/o insert (bp): 6447
  Vector type: Mammalian Expression ; T7
Growth in bacteria
  Bacterial resistance: Ampicillin, 100 μg/mL
  Growth temperature: 37°C
  Growth strain: XL1 Blue
  Copy number: High Copy
Gene/Insert
  Gene/Insert name: ZebrafishCommunity-Ccl2-right (alt name: Ccl2)
  Species: D. rerio (zebrafish)
  Insert size (bp): 1640
  Promoter: CMV
  Tag / fusion protein: 3X Flag (N terminal on backbone); WT FOKI (C terminal on backbone)
  Cloning method: Restriction Enzyme; 5′ cloning site N/A (destroyed during cloning); 3′ cloning site N/A (destroyed during cloning)
  Sequencing primers: 5′ CMV-F; 3′ BGH-rev
Terms and licenses: Academic/Nonprofit Terms; Industry Terms: Not Available to Industry
Depositor comments: Target binding site: TATGATAACTCTGAACCT It is strongly recommended that users perform a diagnostic digest to verify this plasmid prior to use. For example, a double digest of the plasmid with BamHI and KpnI should result in two bands at 2.3kb and 5.8kb.
How to cite: TAL3223 was a gift from Keith Joung (Addgene plasmid # 42686 ; http://n2t.net/addgene:42686 ; RRID:Addgene_42686)
