[The description below was written by a language model from this plasmid's Addgene catalogue record.]
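Description:
TAL3223 is a TALEN expression plasmid built in the JDS78 backbone (about 6.4 kb without insert), a mammalian expression vector that also carries a T7 promoter. It is maintained in E. coli as a high-copy plasmid under ampicillin selection. The roughly 1.6 kb insert, named ZebrafishCommunity-Ccl2-right, encodes an engineered TAL effector repeat array designed to recognise an 18-nucleotide site in the zebrafish Ccl2 gene. It is the "right" half of a nuclease pair. The array was placed into the backbone by restriction cloning that destroyed the junction sites. This puts it in frame between elements supplied by the vector: an N-terminal 3X FLAG tag and a C-terminal wild-type FokI nuclease domain.

Expression of the full fusion is driven by the CMV promoter. The listed reverse sequencing primer suggests a BGH polyadenylation region downstream, although no feature table is provided to confirm this or other backbone details. The T7 designation indicates that the coding region can also be transcribed in vitro, which is the usual way to produce TALEN mRNA for delivery into zebrafish embryos. Because FokI cleaves only as a dimer, this construct is meant to be used with a matching left-half TALEN that binds the opposite strand nearby. The two FokI domains then come together over the spacer and make a double-strand break. Error-prone repair of that break produces insertions and deletions, which fits the associated work on targeted gene disruption in somatic zebrafish cells. The FLAG tag allows detection of the expressed nuclease. The depositor advises checking the plasmid by diagnostic restriction digest before use, a sensible precaution given how repetitive TAL arrays are.
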