>Addgene plasmid #42686 | TAL3223 | depositor partial sequence | sequence record 57806 | TAL3223 sequence 2430 bps
TCTAGAGCTAGCACCATGGACTACAAAGACCATGACGGTGATTATAAAGATCATGACATCGATTACAAGG
ATGACGATGACAAGATGGCCCCCAAGAAGAAGAGGAAGGTGGGCATTCACCGCGGGGTACCTATGGTGGA
CTTGAGGACACTCGGTTATTCGCAACAGCAACAGGAGAAAATCAAGCCTAAGGTCAGGAGCACCGTCGCG
CAACACCACGAGGCGCTTGTGGGGCATGGCTTCACTCATGCGCATATTGTCGCGCTTTCACAGCACCCTG
CGGCGCTTGGGACGGTGGCTGTCAAATACCAAGATATGATTGCGGCCCTGCCCGAAGCCACGCACGAGGC
AATTGTAGGGGTCGGTAAACAGTGGTCGGGAGCGCGAGCACTTGAGGCGCTGCTGACTGTGGCGGGTGAG
CTTAGGGGGCCTCCGCTCCAGCTCGACACCGGGCAGCTGCTGAAGATCGCGAAGAGAGGGGGAGTAACAG
CGGTAGAGGCAGTGCACGCCTGGCGCAATGCGCTCACCGGGGCCCCCTTGAACCTGACCCCAGACCAGGT
AGTCGCAATCGCGTCGAACATTGGGGGAAAGCAAGCCCTGGAAACCGTGCAAAGGTTGTTGCCGGTCCTT
TGTCAAGACCACGGCCTTACACCGGAGCAAGTCGTGGCCATTGCAAGCAATGGGGGTGGCAAACAGGCTC
TTGAGACGGTTCAGAGACTTCTCCCAGTTCTCTGTCAAGCCCACGGGCTGACTCCCGATCAAGTTGTAGC
GATTGCGAATAACAATGGAGGGAAACAAGCATTGGAGACTGTCCAACGGCTCCTTCCCGTGTTGTGTCAA
GCCCACGGTTTGACGCCTGCACAAGTGGTCGCCATCGCCTCCAATATTGGCGGTAAGCAGGCGCTGGAAA
CAGTACAGCGCCTGCTGCCTGTACTGTGCCAGGATCATGGACTGACCCCAGACCAGGTAGTCGCAATCGC
GTCAAACGGAGGGGGAAAGCAAGCCCTGGAAACCGTGCAAAGGTTGTTGCCGGTCCTTTGTCAAGACCAC
GGCCTTACACCGGAGCAAGTCGTGGCCATTGCAAGCAACATCGGTGGCAAACAGGCTCTTGAGACGGTTC
AGAGACTTCTCCCAGTTCTCTGTCAAGCCCACGGGCTGACTCCCGATCAAGTTGTAGCGATTGCGTCGAA
CATTGGAGGGAAACAAGCATTGGAGACTGTCCAACGGCTCCTTCCCGTGTTGTGTCAAGCCCACGGTTTG
ACGCCTGCACAAGTGGTCGCCATCGCCAGCCATGATGGCGGTAAGCAGGCGCTGGAAACAGTACAGCGCC
TGCTGCCTGTACTGTGCCAGGATCATGGACTGACCCCAGACCAGGTAGTCGCAATCGCGTCAAACGGAGG
GGGAAAGCAAGCCCTGGAAACCGTGCAAAGGTTGTTGCCGGTCCTTTGTCAAGACCACGGCCTTACACCG
GAGCAAGTCGTGGCCATTGCATCCCACGACGGTGGCAAACAGGCTCTTGAGACGGTTCAGAGACTTCTCC
CAGTTCTCTGTCAAGCCCACGGGCTGACTCCCGATCAAGTTGTAGCGATTGCGTCCAACGGTGGAGGGAA
ACAAGCATTGGAGACTGTCCAACGGCTCCTTCCCGTGTTGTGTCAAGCCCACGGTTTGACGCCTGCACAA
GTGGTCGCCATCGCCAACAACAACGGCGGTAAGCAGGCGCTGGAAACAGTACAGCGCCTGCTGCCTGTAC
TGTGCCAGGATCATGGACTGACCCCAGACCAGGTAGTCGCAATCGCGTCGAACATTGGGGGAAAGCAAGC
CCTGGAAACCGTGCAAAGGTTGTTGCCGGTCCTTTGTCAAGACCACGGCCTTACACCGGAGCAAGTCGTG
GCCATTGCAAGCAACATCGGTGGCAAACAGGCTCTTGAGACGGTTCAGAGACTTCTCCCAGTTCTCTGTC
AAGCCCACGGGCTGACTCCCGATCAAGTTGTAGCGATTGCGTCGCATGACGGAGGGAAACAAGCATTGGA
GACTGTCCAACGGCTCCTTCCCGTGTTGTGTCAAGCCCACGGTTTGACGCCTGCACAAGTGGTCGCCATC
GCCAGCCATGATGGCGGTAAGCAGGCGCTGGAAACAGTACAGCGCCTGCTGCCTGTACTGTGCCAGGATC
ATGGACTGACACCCGAACAGGTGGTCGCCATTGCTTCTAATGGGGGAGGACGGCCAGCCTTGGAGTCCAT
CGTAGCCCAATTGTCCAGGCCCGATCCCGCGTTGGCTGCGTTAACGAATGACCATCTGGTGGCGTTGGCA
TGTCTTGGTGGACGACCCGCGCTCGATGCAGTCAAAAAGGGTCTGCCTCATGCTCCCGCATTGATCAAAA
GAACCAACCGGCGGATTCCCGAGAGAACTTCCCATCGAGTCGCGGGATCC
