>Addgene plasmid #42686 | TAL3223 | addgene partial sequence | sequence record 60990 | JDS-TALEN-F 5'-TAGGGGTCGGTAAACAGTGG-3'
TGTGGCGGGTGAGCTTAGGGGGCCTCCGCTCCAGCTCGACACCGGGCAGCTGCTGAAGATCGCGAAGAGA
GGGGGAGTAACAGCGGTAGAGGCAGTGCACGCCTGGCGCAATGCGCTCACCGGGGCCCCCTTGAACCTGA
CCCCAGACCAGGTAGTCGCAATCGCGTCGAACATTGGGGGAAAGCAAGCCCTGGAAACCGTGCAAAGGTT
GTTGCCGGTCCTTTGTCAAGACCACGGCCTTACACCGGAGCAAGTCGTGGCCATTGCAAGCAATGGGGGT
GGCAAACAGGCTCTTGAGACGGTTCAGAGACTTCTCCCAGTTCTCTGTCAAGCCCACGGGCTGACTCCCG
ATCAAGTTGTAGCGATTGCGAATAACAATGGAGGGAAACAAGCATTGGAGACTGTCCAACGGCTCCTTCC
CGTGTTGTGTCAAGCCCACGGTTTGACGCCTGCACAAGTGGTCGCCATCGCCTCCAATATTGGCGGTAAG
CAGGCGCTGGAAACAGTACAGCGCCTGCTGCCTGTACTGTGCCAGGATCATGGACTGACCCCAGACCAGG
TAGTCGCAATCGCGTCAAACGGAGGGGGAAAGCAAGCCCTGGAAACCGTGCAAAGGTTGTTGCCGGTCCT
TTGTCAAGACCACGGCCTTACACCGGAGCAAGTCGTGGCCATTGCAAGCAACATCGGTGGCAAACAGGCT
CTTGAGACGGTTCAGAGACTTCTCCCAGTTCTCTGTCAAGCCCACGGGCTGACTCCCGATCAAGTTGTAG
CGATTGCGTCGAACATTGGAGGGAAACAAGCATTGGAGACTGTCCAACGGCTCCTTCCCGTGTTGTGTCA
AGCCCACGGTTTGACGCCTGCACAAGTGGTCGCCATCGCCAGCCATGATGGCGG
